Addgene plasmid #191411: Venus-Bik-del72-136-pEGFP-C3
Purpose: Transfection of this plasmid will express "VBik-d72-136" (Venus fused to the N-terminus of the BH3-only protein, Bik that has amino acids 72-136 deleted).
Depositing lab: David Andrews. Depositing organization: Sunnybrook Research Institute.
Backbone
  Vector backbone: pEGFP-C1
  Vector type: Mammalian Expression
  Selectable markers: Neomycin (select with G418)
Growth in bacteria
  Bacterial resistance: Kanamycin, 50 μg/mL
  Growth temperature: 37°C
  Growth strain: NEB Stable
  Copy number: High Copy
Gene/Insert
  Gene/Insert name: Bcl-2-interacting killer (alt name: Apoptosis inducer NBK)
  Species: H. sapiens (human)
  Mutation: with deletion of amino acids 72-136 (del72-136) in BIK coding sequence. See original Addgene plasmid# 166737. We created primers to delete the amino acids 72-136, leaving a short linker within this site joining the BH3 region to the membrane binding region of BIK protein.
  GenBank ID: NM_001197.5
  Entrez Gene: BIK (a.k.a. BIP1, BP4, NBK)
  Promoter: CMV
  Tag / fusion protein: Venus (N terminal on insert)
  Cloning method: Unknown
  Sequencing primers: 5′ TGACGCAAATGGGCGGTAGG; 3′ TCGCCCTTTGACGTTGGAGTCCAC
Terms and licenses: Academic/Nonprofit Terms; Industry Terms: Not Available to Industry
How to cite: Venus-Bik-del72-136-pEGFP-C3 was a gift from David Andrews (Addgene plasmid # 191411 ; http://n2t.net/addgene:191411 ; RRID:Addgene_191411)
