[The description below was written by a language model from this plasmid's Addgene catalogue record and pLannotate feature annotations shown in this document.]
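Description:
Venus-Bik-del72-136-pEGFP-C3 is a roughly 5 kb mammalian expression plasmid for transient or stable transfection, built on the pEGFP-C family of vectors. The plasmid name points to pEGFP-C3 while the catalogue lists pEGFP-C1 as the backbone; the record does not resolve this difference. It is propagated in E. coli from a high-copy ColE1/pUC-type origin and also carries an f1 origin. A single NeoR/KanR (Tn5 aminoglycoside phosphotransferase) gene serves both hosts: a bacterial bla-type promoter drives it for kanamycin selection, and the SV40 enhancer/early promoter drives it in mammalian cells for G418 selection, with an HSV TK polyadenylation signal downstream. The short ble, large T antigen and bGH poly(A) fragments in the annotation look like incidental matches to backbone sequence rather than functional parts.

The expression cassette uses the human CMV immediate-early enhancer and promoter to drive the yellow fluorescent protein Venus, which takes the place of EGFP, fused in frame to the N-terminus of a truncated human BIK (Bcl-2-interacting killer, also called NBK). Residual multiple cloning site sequence and the SV40 poly(A) signal follow the fusion. BIK is a pro-apoptotic BH3-only protein. In this variant, amino acids 72 to 136 have been deleted and replaced by a short linker, so that the BH3 region is joined directly to the C-terminal membrane-binding region. The construct was derived by primer-directed deletion from an earlier full-length Venus-Bik plasmid. The resulting fusion, "VBik-d72-136", lets the truncated protein be followed by fluorescence in transfected cells. This would suit comparisons with full-length BIK to assess what the deleted segment contributes, although the record does not name specific assays.
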