Features (pLannotate 1.2.2; 15 found; start..end, strand, type, name):
     61..364     +  enhancer       CMV enhancer: human cytomegalovirus immediate early enhancer
    365..568     +  promoter       CMV promoter: human cytomegalovirus (CMV) immediate early promoter
    613..1329    +  CDS            Venus: Venus is a basic (constitutively fluorescent) yellow fluorescent protein published in 2002, derived from Aequorea victoria. It is reported to be a rapidly-maturing weak dimer with moderate acid sensitivity.
   1354..1656    +  CDS            BIK (fragment): BIK_HUMAN - Also known as NBK. Experimental evidence at protein level: Swiss-Prot protein existence level 1. Accelerates programmed cell death. Association to the apoptosis repressors Bcl-X(L), BHRF1, Bcl-2 or its adenovirus homolog E1B 19k protein suppresses this death-promoting activity. Does not interact with BAX. From Homo sapiens (Human).
   1660..1712    +  misc_feature   MCS: multiple cloning site
   1729..1813    +  CDS            large T antigen (fragment): large T antigen from SV40 (simian virus 40)
   1836..1957    +  polyA_signal   SV40 poly(A) signal: SV40 polyadenylation signal
   1991..2419    -  rep_origin     f1 ori (sequence partly withheld): f1 bacteriophage origin of replication; arrow indicates direction of (+) strand synthesis
   2446..2550    +  promoter       AmpR promoter: bla
   2552..2909    +  promoter       SV40 promoter: SV40 enhancer and early promoter
   2944..3738    +  CDS            NeoR/KanR: aminoglycoside phosphotransferase from Tn5; aph(3')-II (or nptII); confers resistance to neomycin, kanamycin, and G418 (Geneticin®)
   3759..3911    +  CDS            ble (fragment): BLE_KLEPN - Experimental evidence at protein level: Swiss-Prot protein existence level 1. Binding protein with a strong affinity to the bleomycin family of antibiotics. Binds to CL990; an antimitotic-antibiotic compound. From Klebsiella pneumoniae.
   3970..4017    +  polyA_signal   HSV TK poly(A) signal: herpes simplex virus thymidine kinase polyadenylation signal (Cole and Stacy, 1985)
   4108..4124    -  polyA_signal   bGH poly(A) signal (fragment): bovine growth hormone polyadenylation signal
   4346..4934    +  rep_origin     ori: high-copy-number ColE1/pMB1/pBR322/pUC origin of replication
>Addgene plasmid #191411 | Venus-Bik-del72-136-pEGFP-C3 | addgene full sequence | sequence record 376884 | Addgene NGS Result
TAGTTATTAATAGTAATCAATTACGGGGTCATTAGTTCATAGCCCATATATGGAGTTCCGCGTTACATAA
CTTACGGTAAATGGCCCGCCTGGCTGACCGCCCAACGACCCCCGCCCATTGACGTCAATAATGACGTATG
TTCCCATAGTAACGCCAATAGGGACTTTCCATTGACGTCAATGGGTGGAGTATTTACGGTAAACTGCCCA
CTTGGCAGTACATCAAGTGTATCATATGCCAAGTACGCCCCCTATTGACGTCAATGACGGTAAATGGCCC
GCCTGGCATTATGCCCAGTACATGACCTTATGGGACTTTCCTACTTGGCAGTACATCTACGTATTAGTCA
TCGCTATTACCATGGTGATGCGGTTTTGGCAGTACATCAATGGGCGTGGATAGCGGTTTGACTCACGGGG
ATTTCCAAGTCTCCACCCCATTGACGTCAATGGGAGTTTGTTTTGGCACCAAAATCAACGGGACTTTCCA
AAATGTCGTAACAACTCCGCCCCATTGACGCAAATGGGCGGTAGGCGTGTACGGTGGGAGGTCTATATAA
GCAGAGCTGGTTTAGTGAACCGTCAGATCCGCTAGCGCTACCGGTCGCCACCATGGTGAGCAAGGGCGAG
GAGCTGTTCACCGGGGTGGTGCCCATCCTGGTCGAGCTGGACGGCGACGTAAACGGCCACAAGTTCAGCG
TGTCCGGCGAGGGCGAGGGCGATGCCACCTACGGCAAGCTGACCCTGAAGCTGATCTGCACCACCGGCAA
GCTGCCCGTGCCCTGGCCCACCCTCGTGACCACCCTGGGCTACGGCCTGCAGTGCTTCGCCCGCTACCCC
GACCACATGAAGCAGCACGACTTCTTCAAGTCCGCCATGCCCGAAGGCTACGTCCAGGAGCGCACCATCT
TCTTCAAGGACGACGGCAACTACAAGACCCGCGCCGAGGTGAAGTTCGAGGGCGACACCCTGGTGAACCG
CATCGAGCTGAAGGGCATCGACTTCAAGGAGGACGGCAACATCCTGGGGCACAAGCTGGAGTACAACTAC
AACAGCCACAACGTCTATATCACCGCCGACAAGCAGAAGAACGGCATCAAGGCCAACTTCAAGATCCGCC
ACAACATCGAGGACGGCGGCGTGCAGCTCGCCGACCACTACCAGCAGAACACCCCCATCGGCGACGGCCC
CGTGCTGCTGCCCGACAACCACTACCTGAGCTACCAGTCCGCCCTGAGCAAAGACCCCAACGAGAAGCGC
GATCACATGGTCCTGCTGGAACGCGTGACCGCCGCCGGGATCACTCTCGGCATGGACGAGCTGTACAAGT
CTGGACTCAGATCCCGAGGAGGCATGTCTGAAGTAAGACCCCTCTCCAGAGACATCTTGATGGAGACCCT
CCTGTATGAGCAGCTCCTGGAACCCCCGACCATGGAGGTTCTTGGCATGACTGACTCTGAAGAGGACCTG
GACCCTATGGAGGACTTCGATTCTTTGGAATGCATGGAGGGCAGTGACGCATTGGCCCTGCGGCTGGCCT
GCATCGGGGACGAGATGGACGTGAGCCGATCCGGAGAACAGGTGCTGCTGGCGCTGCTGCTGCTGCTGGC
GCTGCTGCTGCCGCTGCTCAGCGGGGGCCTGCACCTGCTGCTCAAGTGACTCGAGCTCAAGCTTCGAATT
CTGCAGTCGACGGTACCGCGGGCCCGGGATCCACCGGATCTAGATAACTGATCATAATCAGCCATACCAC
ATTTGTAGAGGTTTTACTTGCTTTAAAAAACCTCCCACACCTCCCCCTGAACCTGAAACATAAAATGAAT
GCAATTGTTGTTGTTAACTTGTTTATTGCAGCTTATAATGGTTACAAATAAAGCAATAGCATCACAAATT
TCACAAATAAAGCATTTTTTTCACTGCATTCTAGTTGTGGTTTGTCCAAACTCATCAATGTATCTTAAGG
CGTAAATTGTAAGCGTTAATATTTTGTTAAAATTCGCGTTAAATTTTTGTTAAATCAGCTCATTTTTTAA
CCAATAGGCCGAAATCGGCAAAATCCCTTATAAATCAAAAGAATAGACCGAGATAGGGT
[37 nt withheld, positions 2090-2126]
AAAGAACGTGGACTCCAACGTCAAAGG
[49 nt withheld, positions 2154-2202]
T
[91 nt withheld, positions 2204-2294]
G
[124 nt withheld, positions 2296-2419]
CAGGTGGCACTTTTCGGGGAAATGTGCGCGGAACCCCTATTTGTTTATTTTTCTAAATACATTCAAATAT
GTATCCGCTCATGAGACAATAACCCTGATAAATGCTTCAATAATATTGAAAAAGGAAGAGTCCTGAGGCG
GAAAGAACCAGCTGTGGAATGTGTGTCAGTTAGGGTGTGGAAAGTCCCCAGGCTCCCCAGCAGGCAGAAG
TATGCAAAGCATGCATCTCAATTAGTCAGCAACCAGGTGTGGAAAGTCCCCAGGCTCCCCAGCAGGCAGA
AGTATGCAAAGCATGCATCTCAATTAGTCAGCAACCATAGTCCCGCCCCTAACTCCGCCCATCCCGCCCC
TAACTCCGCCCAGTTCCGCCCATTCTCCGCCCCATGGCTGACTAATTTTTTTTATTTATGCAGAGGCCGA
GGCCGCCTCGGCCTCTGAGCTATTCCAGAAGTAGTGAGGAGGCTTTTTTGGAGGCCTAGGCTTTTGCAAA
GATCGATCAAGAGACAGGATGAGGATCGTTTCGCATGATTGAACAAGATGGATTGCACGCAGGTTCTCCG
GCCGCTTGGGTGGAGAGGCTATTCGGCTATGACTGGGCACAACAGACAATCGGCTGCTCTGATGCCGCCG
TGTTCCGGCTGTCAGCGCAGGGGCGCCCGGTTCTTTTTGTCAAGACCGACCTGTCCGGTGCCCTGAATGA
ACTGCAAGACGAGGCAGCGCGGCTATCGTGGCTGGCCACGACGGGCGTTCCTTGCGCAGCTGTGCTCGAC
GTTGTCACTGAAGCGGGAAGGGACTGGCTGCTATTGGGCGAAGTGCCGGGGCAGGATCTCCTGTCATCTC
ACCTTGCTCCTGCCGAGAAAGTATCCATCATGGCTGATGCAATGCGGCGGCTGCATACGCTTGATCCGGC
TACCTGCCCATTCGACCACCAAGCGAAACATCGCATCGAGCGAGCACGTACTCGGATGGAAGCCGGTCTT
GTCGATCAGGATGATCTGGACGAAGAGCATCAGGGGCTCGCGCCAGCCGAACTGTTCGCCAGGCTCAAGG
CGAGCATGCCCGACGGCGAGGATCTCGTCGTGACCCATGGCGATGCCTGCTTGCCGAATATCATGGTGGA
AAATGGCCGCTTTTCTGGATTCATCGACTGTGGCCGGCTGGGTGTGGCGGACCGCTATCAGGACATAGCG
TTGGCTACCCGTGATATTGCTGAAGAGCTTGGCGGCGAATGGGCTGACCGCTTCCTCGTGCTTTACGGTA
TCGCCGCTCCCGATTCGCAGCGCATCGCCTTCTATCGCCTTCTTGACGAGTTCTTCTGAGCGGGACTCTG
GGGTTCGAAATGACCGACCAAGCGACGCCCAACCTGCCATCACGAGATTTCGATTCCACCGCCGCCTTCT
ATGAAAGGTTGGGCTTCGGAATCGTTTTCCGGGACGCCGGCTGGATGATCCTCCAGCGCGGGGATCTCAT
GCTGGAGTTCTTCGCCCACCCTAGGGGGAGGCTAACTGAAACACGGAAGGAGACAATACCGGAAGGAACC
CGCGCTATGACGGCAATAAAAAGACAGAATAAAACGCACGGTGTTGGGTCGTTTGTTCATAAACGCGGGG
TTCGGTCCCAGGGCTGGCACTCTGTCGATACCCCACCGAGACCCCATTGGGGCCAATACGCCCGCGTTTC
TTCCTTTTCCCCACCCCACCCCCCAAGTTCGGGTGAAGGCCCAGGGCTCGCAGCCAACGTCGGGGCGGCA
GGCCCTGCCATAGCCTCAGGTTACTCATATATACTTTAGATTGATTTAAAACTTCATTTTTAATTTAAAA
GGATCTAGGTGAAGATCCTTTTTGATAATCTCATGACCAAAATCCCTTAACGTGAGTTTTCGTTCCACTG
AGCGTCAGACCCCGTAGAAAAGATCAAAGGATCTTCTTGAGATCCTTTTTTTCTGCGCGTAATCTGCTGC
TTGCAAACAAAAAAACCACCGCTACCAGCGGTGGTTTGTTTGCCGGATCAAGAGCTACCAACTCTTTTTC
CGAAGGTAACTGGCTTCAGCAGAGCGCAGATACCAAATACTGTTCTTCTAGTGTAGCCGTAGTTAGGCCA
CCACTTCAAGAACTCTGTATCACCGCCTACATACCTCGCTCTGCTAATCCTGTTACCAGTGGCTGCTGCC
AGTGGCGATAAGTCGTGTCTTACCGGGTTGGACTCAAGACGATAGTTACCGGATAAGGCGCAGCGGTCGG
GCTGAACGGGGGGTTCGTGCACACAGCCCAGCTTGGAGCGAACGACCTACACCGAACTGAGATACCTACA
GCGTGAGCTATGAGAAAGCGCCACGCTTCCCGAAGGGAGAAAGGCGGACAGGTATCCGGTAAGCGGCAGG
GTCGGAACAGGAGAGCGCACGAGGGAGCTTCCAGGGGGAAACGCCTGGTATCTTTATAGTCCTGTCGGGT
TTCGCCACCTCTGACTTGAGCGTCGATTTTTGTGATGCTCGTCAGGGGGGCGGAGCCTATGGAAAAACGC
CAGCAACGCGGCCTTTTTACGGTTCCTGGCCTTTTGCTGGCCTTTTGCTCACATGTTCTTTCCTGCGTTA
TCCCCTGATTCTGTGGATAACCGTATTACCGCCATGCAT
